>Addgene plasmid #188994 | pCDNA-CRY2-mCh-superPLDx100-P2A-CIBN-CAAX | addgene full sequence | sequence record 371647 | Addgene NGS Result
GACGGATCGGGAGATCTCCCGATCCCCTATGGTGCACTCTCAGTACAATCTGCTCTGATGCCGCATAGTT
AAGCCAGTATCTGCTCCCTGCTTGTGTGTTGGAGGTCGCTGAGTAGTGCGCGAGCAAAATTTAAGCTACA
ACAAGGCAAGGCTTGACCGACAATTGCATGAAGAATCTGCTTAGGGTTAGGCGTTTTGCGCTGCTTCGCG
ATGTACGGGCCAGATATACGCGTTGACATTGATTATTGACTAGTTATTAATAGTAATCAATTACGGGGTC
ATTAGTTCATAGCCCATATATGGAGTTCCGCGTTACATAACTTACGGTAAATGGCCCGCCTGGCTGACCG
CCCAACGACCCCCGCCCATTGACGTCAATAATGACGTATGTTCCCATAGTAACGCCAATAGGGACTTTCC
ATTGACGTCAATGGGTGGAGTATTTACGGTAAACTGCCCACTTGGCAGTACATCAAGTGTATCATATGCC
AAGTACGCCCCCTATTGACGTCAATGACGGTAAATGGCCCGCCTGGCATTATGCCCAGTACATGACCTTA
TGGGACTTTCCTACTTGGCAGTACATCTACGTATTAGTCATCGCTATTACCATGGTGATGCGGTTTTGGC
AGTACATCAATGGGCGTGGATAGCGGTTTGACTCACGGGGATTTCCAAGTCTCCACCCCATTGACGTCAA
TGGGAGTTTGTTTTGGCACCAAAATCAACGGGACTTTCCAAAATGTCGTAACAACTCCGCCCCATTGACG
CAAATGGGCGGTAGGCGTGTACGGTGGGAGGTCTATATAAGCAGAGCTCTCCCTATCAGTGATAGAGATC
TCCCTATCAGTGATAGAGATCGTCGACGAGCTCGTTTAGTGAACCGTCAGATCGCCTGGAGACGCCATCC
ACGCTGTTTTGACCTCCATAGAAGACACCGGGACCGATCCAGCCTCCGGACTCTAGCGTTTAAACTTAAG
CTTGGTACGCCACCATGAAGATGGACAAAAAGACTATAGTTTGGTTTAGAAGAGACCTAAGGATTGAGGA
TAATCCTGCATTAGCAGCAGCTGCTCACGAAGGATCTGTTTTTCCTGTCTTCATTTGGTGTCCTGAAGAA
GAAGGACAGTTTTATCCTGGAAGAGCTTCAAGATGGTGGATGAAACAATCACTTGCTCACTTATCTCAAT
CCTTGAAGGCTCTTGGATCTGACCTCACTTTAATCAAAACCCACAACACGATTTCAGCGATCTTGGATTG
TATCCGCGTTACCGGTGCTACAAAAGTCGTCTTTAACCACCTCTATGATCCTGTTTCGTTAGTTCGGGAC
CATACCGTAAAGGAGAAGCTGGTGGAACGTGGGATCTCTGTGCAAAGCTACAATGGAGATCTATTGTATG
AACCGTGGGAGATATACTGCGAAAAGGGCAAACCTTTTACGAGTTTCAATTCTTACTGGAGGAAATGCTT
AGATATGTCGATTGAATCCGTTATGCTTCCTCCTCCTTGGCGGTTGATGCCAATAACTGCAGCGGCTGAA
GCGATTTGGGCGTGTTCGATTGAAGAACTAGGGCTGGAGAATGAGGCCGAGAAACCGAGCAATGCGTTGT
TAACTAGAGCTTGGTCTCCAGGATGGAGCAATGCTGATAAGTTACTAAATGAGTTCATCGAGAAGCAGTT
GATAGATTATGCAAAGAACAGCAAGAAAGTTGTTGGGAACTCTACTTCACTACTTTCTCCGTATCTCCAT
TTCGGGGAAATAAGCGTCAGACACGTTTTCCAGTGTGCCCGGATGAAACAAATTATATGGGCAAGAGATA
AGAACAGTGAAGGAGAAGAAAGTGCAGATCTTTTTCTTAGGGGAATCGGTTTAAGAGAGTATTCTCGGTA
TATATGTTTCAACTTCCCGTTTACTCACGAGCAATCGTTGTTGAGTCATCTTCGGTTTTTCCCTTGGGAT
GCTGATGTTGATAAGTTCAAGGCCTGGAGACAAGGCAGGACCGGTTATCCGTTGGTGGATGCCGGAATGA
GAGAGCTTTGGGCTACCGGATGGATGCATAACAGAATAAGAGTGATTGTTTCAAGCTTTGCTGTGAAGTT
TCTTCTCCTTCCATGGAAATGGGGAATGAAGTATTTCTGGGATACACTTTTGGATGCTGATTTGGAATGT
GACATCCTTGGCTGGCAGTATATCTCTGGGAGTATCCCCGATGGCCACGAGCTTGATCGCTTGGACAATC
CCGCGTTACAAGGCGCCAAATATGACCCAGAAGGTGAGTACATAAGGCAATGGCTTCCCGAGCTTGCGAG
ATTGCCAACTGAATGGATTCATCATCCATGGGACGCTCCTTTAACCGTACTCAAAGCTTCTGGTGTGGAA
CTCGGAACAAACTATGCGAAACCCATTGTAGACATCGACACAGCTCGTGAGCTACTAGCTAAAGCTATTT
CAAGAACCCGTGAAGCACAGATCATGATCGGAGCAGCAGGTGGAGGCGGTTCAGGCGGAGGTGGCAGCGG
CGTGAGCAAGGGCGAGGAGGATAACATGGCCATCATCAAGGAGTTCATGCGCTTCAAGGTGCACATGGAG
GGCTCCGTGAACGGCCACGAGTTCGAGATCGAGGGCGAGGGCGAGGGCCGCCCCTACGAGGGCACCCAGA
CCGCCAAGCTGAAGGTGACCAAGGGTGGCCCCCTGCCCTTCGCCTGGGACATCCTGTCCCCTCAGTTCAT
GTACGGCTCCAAGGCCTACGTGAAGCACCCCGCCGACATCCCCGACTACTTGAAGCTGTCCTTCCCCGAG
GGCTTCAAGTGGGAGCGCGTGATGAACTTCGAGGACGGCGGCGTGGTGACCGTGACCCAGGACTCCTCCC
TGCAGGACGGCGAGTTCATCTACAAGGTGAAGCTGCGCGGCACCAACTTCCCCTCCGACGGCCCCGTAAT
GCAGAAGAAGACCATGGGCTGGGAGGCCTCCTCCGAGCGGATGTACCCCGAGGACGGCGCCCTGAAGGGC
GAGATCAAGCAGAGGCTGAAGCTGAAGGACGGCGGCCACTACGACGCTGAGGTCAAGACCACCTACAAGG
CCAAGAAGCCCGTGCAGCTGCCCGGCGCCTACAACGTCAACATCAAGTTGGACATCACCTCCCACAACGA
GGACTACACCATCGTGGAACAGTACGAACGCGCCGAGGGCCGCCACTCCACCGGCGGCATGGACGAGCTG
TACAAGGCTCGAGGCGCAGCAGCGGGAGCAGGAGGAGCAGGTCGATCGGGATCCGGCGGATCTGCAGATT
CAGCTACACCACATTTGGACGCCGTTGAGCAAACATTGAGGCAAGTGTCCCCAGGCCTGGAGGGCGATGT
ATGGGAAAGAACTAGTGGAAATAAATTGGACGGAAGTGCCGCTGATCCCAGTGATTGGTTGTTGCAAACC
CCAGGATGTTGGGGCGATGATAGATGCGTTGACAGAGTTGGGACAAAAAGGTTGCTGGCTAAGATGACTG
AAAATATAGGGAATGCCACCAGAACCGTAGATATTAGTACACTTGCACCTTTCCCAAACGGCGCATTCCA
AGACGCTATTGTCGCTGGTTTGAAGGAGTCCGCAGCTAGAGGCAATAAGTTGAAAGTTAGGATACTGGTT
GGGGCTGCACCCGTCTACCACATGAATGTAATACCTTCCAAGTATAGGGACGAATTGACTGCAAAACTTG
GCAAAGCCGCAGAAAACATAACTTTGAACGTGGCTAGTATGACTACATCAAAAACAGCTTTCTCCTGGAA
CCATAGCAAAATCTTGGTTGTAGACGGGCAAAGCGCCCTTACTGGTGGAATAAATAGCTGGAAGGATGAT
TACTTGGATACTACTCATCCAGTGTCTGATGTTGATCTTGCACTGACCGGACCAGCTGCAGGCTCTGCCG
GTAGATACCTTGACACTTTGTGGACATGGACCTGCCAAAACAAGAGTAACATCGCTTCCGTCTGGTTTGC
AGCTTCCGGCAACGCAGGGTGCATGGCCACTATGCATAAAGATACAAACCCCAAGGCATCACCTGCCACC
GGGAATGTCCCAATAATAGCCGTTGGAGGGTTGGGCGTTGGCATCAAAGATGTGGACCCCAAGTCCACTT
TCAGGCCCGATCTGCCAACAGCTAGCGATACTAAGTGTGTGGTAGGACTTCACGACAATACTAACGCCGA
TAGAGACTATGATACAGTCAACCCAGAAGAGAGTGCCTTGAGAGCTCTTGTTGCTTCAGCAAAAAGTCAC
ATTGAAATATCTCAGCAGGATTTGAACGCTACATGTCCACCCTTGCCTAGGTATGACATTAGATTGTACG
ATGCCTTGGCTGCTAAAATGGCTGCTGGGGTTAAGGTGAGAATTGTGGTTAGCGACCCAGCCAACAGGGG
CGCAGTGGGCAGTGTGGGTTACAGCCAAATAAAATCACTTAGTGAAATATCAGACACTTTGAGAAACAGG
CTTGCAAATATCACAGGCAGTCAACAAGCTGCCAAAACTGCAATGTGTAGCAATTTGCAGCTTGCAACCT
TTAGATCCTCCCCCAACGACAAATGGGCGGACGGGCATCCTTATGCCCAACACCATAAGTTGGTTTCCGT
CGACTCATCCACATTTTATATCGGTTCAAAAAATTTGTACCCATCCTGGCTGCAAGATTTTGGCTACATA
GTGGAATCCCCAGAGGCTGCCAAGCAACTGGATGCCAAATTGCTTGACCCTCAGTGGAAGTACTCACAGG
AGACTGCAACAGTGGATTACGCAAGAGGAATCTGCAACGCTGAATTCGGAAGCGGCGCTACAAACTTTAG
TCTGCTCAAGCAGGCTGGCGATGTCGAGGAAAACCCAGGTCCCGGTACCATGAATGGAGCTATAGGAGGT
GACCTTTTGCTCAATTTTCCTGACATGTCGGTCCTAGAGCGCCAAAGGGCTCACCTCAAGTACCTCAATC
CCACCTTTGATTCTCCTCTCGCCGGCTTCTTTGCCGATTCTTCAATGATTACCGGCGGCGAGATGGACAG
CTATCTTTCGACTGCCGGTTTGAATCTTCCGATGATGTACGGTGAGACGACGGTGGAAGGTGATTCAAGA
CTCTCAATTTCGCCGGAAACGACGCTTGGGACTGGAAATTTCAAGGCAGCGAAGTTTGATACAGAGACTA
AGGATTGTAATGAGGCGGCGAAGAAGATGACGATGAACAGAGATGACCTAGTAGAAGAAGGAGAAGAAGA
GAAGTCGAAAATAACAGAGCAAAACAATGGGAGCACAAAAAGCATCAAGAAGATGAAACACAAAGCCAAG
AAAGAAGAGAACAATTTCTCTAATGATTCATCTAAAGTGACGAAGGAATTGGAGAAAACGGATTATATTC
ATGTACCGGTCGCCACCGGATCAGGATCACTGTATAAGGGTAAAAAGAAGAAAAAGAAGTCAAAGACAAA
GTGTGTAATTATGTAGGGGCCCTATTCTATAGTGTCACCTAAATGCTAGAGCTCGCTGATCAGCCTCGAC
TGTGCCTTCTAGTTGCCAGCCATCTGTTGTTTGCCCCTCCCCCGTGCCTTCCTTGACCCTGGAAGGTGCC
ACTCCCACTGTCCTTTCCTAATAAAATGAGGAAATTGCATCGCATTGTCTGAGTAGGTGTCATTCTATTC
TGGGGGGTGGGGTGGGGCAGGACAGCAAGGGGGAGGATTGGGAAGACAATAGCAGGCATGCTGGGGATGC
GGTGGGCTCTATGGCTTCTGAGGCGGAAAGAACCAGCTGGGGCTCTAGGGGGTATCCCC
[124 nt withheld, positions 5800-5923]
C
[91 nt withheld, positions 5925-6015]
A
[49 nt withheld, positions 6017-6065]
CCTTTGACGTTGGAGTCCACGTTCTTT
[37 nt withheld, positions 6093-6129]
ACCCTATCTCGGTCTATTCTTTTGATTTATAAGGGATTTTGCCGATTTCGGCCTATTGGTTAAAAAATGA
GCTGATTTAACAAAAATTTAACGCGAATTAATTCTGTGGAATGTGTGTCAGTTAGGGTGTGGAAAGTCCC
CAGGCTCCCCAGCAGGCAGAAGTATGCAAAGCATGCATCTCAATTAGTCAGCAACCAGGTGTGGAAAGTC
CCCAGGCTCCCCAGCAGGCAGAAGTATGCAAAGCATGCATCTCAATTAGTCAGCAACCATAGTCCCGCCC
CTAACTCCGCCCATCCCGCCCCTAACTCCGCCCAGTTCCGCCCATTCTCCGCCCCATGGCTGACTAATTT
TTTTTATTTATGCAGAGGCCGAGGCCGCCTCTGCCTCTGAGCTATTCCAGAAGTAGTGAGGAGGCTTTTT
TGGAGGCCTAGGCTTTTGCAAAAAGCTCCCGGGAGCTTGTATATCCATTTTCGGATCTGATCAAGAGACA
GGATGAGGATCGTTTCGCATGATTGAACAAGATGGATTGCACGCAGGTTCTCCGGCCGCTTGGGTGGAGA
GGCTATTCGGCTATGACTGGGCACAACAGACAATCGGCTGCTCTGATGCCGCCGTGTTCCGGCTGTCAGC
GCAGGGGCGCCCGGTTCTTTTTGTCAAGACCGACCTGTCCGGTGCCCTGAATGAACTGCAGGACGAGGCA
GCGCGGCTATCGTGGCTGGCCACGACGGGCGTTCCTTGCGCAGCTGTGCTCGACGTTGTCACTGAAGCGG
GAAGGGACTGGCTGCTATTGGGCGAAGTGCCGGGGCAGGATCTCCTGTCATCTCACCTTGCTCCTGCCGA
GAAAGTATCCATCATGGCTGATGCAATGCGGCGGCTGCATACGCTTGATCCGGCTACCTGCCCATTCGAC
CACCAAGCGAAACATCGCATCGAGCGAGCACGTACTCGGATGGAAGCCGGTCTTGTCGATCAGGATGATC
TGGACGAAGAGCATCAGGGGCTCGCGCCAGCCGAACTGTTCGCCAGGCTCAAGGCGCGCATGCCCGACGG
CGAGGATCTCGTCGTGACCCATGGCGATGCCTGCTTGCCGAATATCATGGTGGAAAATGGCCGCTTTTCT
GGATTCATCGACTGTGGCCGGCTGGGTGTGGCGGACCGCTATCAGGACATAGCGTTGGCTACCCGTGATA
TTGCTGAAGAGCTTGGCGGCGAATGGGCTGACCGCTTCCTCGTGCTTTACGGTATCGCCGCTCCCGATTC
GCAGCGCATCGCCTTCTATCGCCTTCTTGACGAGTTCTTCTGAGCGGGACTCTGGGGTTCGAAATGACCG
ACCAAGCGACGCCCAACCTGCCATCACGAGATTTCGATTCCACCGCCGCCTTCTATGAAAGGTTGGGCTT
CGGAATCGTTTTCCGGGACGCCGGCTGGATGATCCTCCAGCGCGGGGATCTCATGCTGGAGTTCTTCGCC
CACCCCAACTTGTTTATTGCAGCTTATAATGGTTACAAATAAAGCAATAGCATCACAAATTTCACAAATA
AAGCATTTTTTTCACTGCATTCTAGTTGTGGTTTGTCCAAACTCATCAATGTATCTTATCATGTCTGTAT
ACCGTCGACCTCTAGCTAGAGCTTGGCGTAATCATGGTCATAGCTGTTTCCTGTGTGAAATTGTTATCCG
CTCACAATTCCACACAACATACGAGCCGGAAGCATAAAGTGTAAAGCCTGGGGTGCCTAATGAGTGAGCT
AACTCACATTAATTGCGTTGCGCTCACTGCCCGCTTTCCAGTCGGGAAACCTGTCGTGCCAGCTGCATTA
ATGAATCGGCCAACGCGCGGGGAGAGGCGGTTTGCGTATTGGGCGCTCTTCCGCTTCCTCGCTCACTGAC
TCGCTGCGCTCGGTCGTTCGGCTGCGGCGAGCGGTATCAGCTCACTCAAAGGCGGTAATACGGTTATCCA
CAGAATCAGGGGATAACGCAGGAAAGAACATGTGAGCAAAAGGCCAGCAAAAGGCCAGGAACCGTAAAAA
GGCCGCGTTGCTGGCGTTTTTCCATAGGCTCCGCCCCCCTGACGAGCATCACAAAAATCGACGCTCAAGT
CAGAGGTGGCGAAACCCGACAGGACTATAAAGATACCAGGCGTTTCCCCCTGGAAGCTCCCTCGTGCGCT
CTCCTGTTCCGACCCTGCCGCTTACCGGATACCTGTCCGCCTTTCTCCCTTCGGGAAGCGTGGCGCTTTC
TCATAGCTCACGCTGTAGGTATCTCAGTTCGGTGTAGGTCGTTCGCTCCAAGCTGGGCTGTGTGCACGAA
CCCCCCGTTCAGCCCGACCGCTGCGCCTTATCCGGTAACTATCGTCTTGAGTCCAACCCGGTAAGACACG
ACTTATCGCCACTGGCAGCAGCCACTGGTAACAGGATTAGCAGAGCGAGGTATGTAGGCGGTGCTACAGA
GTTCTTGAAGTGGTGGCCTAACTACGGCTACACTAGAAGAACAGTATTTGGTATCTGCGCTCTGCTGAAG
CCAGTTACCTTCGGAAAAAGAGTTGGTAGCTCTTGATCCGGCAAACAAACCACCGCTGGTAGCGGTGGTT
TTTTTGTTTGCAAGCAGCAGATTACGCGCAGAAAAAAAGGATCTCAAGAAGATCCTTTGATCTTTTCTAC
GGGGTCTGACGCTCAGTGGAACGAAAACTCACGTTAAGGGATTTTGGTCATGAGATTATCAAAAAGGATC
TTCACCTAGATCCTTTTAAATTAAAAATGAAGTTTTAAATCAATCTAAAGTATATATGAGTAAACTTGGT
CTGACAGTTACCAATGCTTAATCAGTGAGGCACCTATCTCAGCGATCTGTCTATTTCGTTCATCCATAGT
TGCCTGACTCCCCGTCGTGTAGATAACTACGATACGGGAGGGCTTACCATCTGGCCCCAGTGCTGCAATG
ATACCGCGAGACCCACGCTCACCGGCTCCAGATTTATCAGCAATAAACCAGCCAGCCGGAAGGGCCGAGC
GCAGAAGTGGTCCTGCAACTTTATCCGCCTCCATCCAGTCTATTAATTGTTGCCGGGAAGCTAGAGTAAG
TAGTTCGCCAGTTAATAGTTTGCGCAACGTTGTTGCCATTGCTACAGGCATCGTGGTGTCACGCTCGTCG
TTTGGTATGGCTTCATTCAGCTCCGGTTCCCAACGATCAAGGCGAGTTACATGATCCCCCATGTTGTGCA
AAAAAGCGGTTAGCTCCTTCGGTCCTCCGATCGTTGTCAGAAGTAAGTTGGCCGCAGTGTTATCACTCAT
GGTTATGGCAGCACTGCATAATTCTCTTACTGTCATGCCATCCGTAAGATGCTTTTCTGTGACTGGTGAG
TACTCAACCAAGTCATTCTGAGAATAGTGTATGCGGCGACCGAGTTGCTCTTGCCCGGCGTCAATACGGG
ATAATACCGCGCCACATAGCAGAACTTTAAAAGTGCTCATCATTGGAAAACGTTCTTCGGGGCGAAAACT
CTCAAGGATCTTACCGCTGTTGAGATCCAGTTCGATGTAACCCACTCGTGCACCCAACTGATCTTCAGCA
TCTTTTACTTTCACCAGCGTTTCTGGGTGAGCAAAAACAGGAAGGCAAAATGCCGCAAAAAAGGGAATAA
GGGCGACACGGAAATGTTGAATACTCATACTCTTCCTTTTTCAATATTATTGAAGCATTTATCAGGGTTA
TTGTCTCATGAGCGGATACATATTTGAATGTATTTAGAAAAATAAACAAATAGGGGTTCCGCGCACATTT
CCCCGAAAAGTGCCACCTGACGTC
Features (pLannotate 1.2.2; 26 found; start..end, strand, type, name):
     28..80      -  misc_feature   bom (fragment): basis of mobility region from pBR322
    235..614     +  enhancer       CMV enhancer: human cytomegalovirus immediate early enhancer
    615..818     +  promoter       CMV promoter: human cytomegalovirus (CMV) immediate early promoter
    820..839     +  promoter       PLtetO-1 promoter (fragment): modified phage lambda PL promoter with tet operator sites (Lutz and Bujard, 1997)
    841..860     +  promoter       PLtetO-1 promoter (fragment): modified phage lambda PL promoter with tet operator sites (Lutz and Bujard, 1997)
    868..901     +  promoter       TRE3GV promoter (fragment): 3rd-generation Tet-responsive promoter that can be activated by binding of Tet-On® 3G, optimized for retroviral and lentiviral vectors
    995..2488    +  CDS            CRY2PHR: N-terminal photolyase homology region of Arabidopsis thaliana cryptochrome 2 binds to CIB1 upon exposure to blue light (Kennedy et al., 2010)
   2522..3226    +  CDS            mCherry: mCherry is a basic (constitutively fluorescent) red fluorescent protein published in 2004, derived from Discosoma sp.. It is reported to be a very rapidly-maturing monomer with low acid sensitivity.
   3296..4768    +  CDS            PLD_STRAT (fragment): Experimental evidence at protein level: Swiss-Prot protein existence level 1. From Streptomyces antibioticus.
   4880..5389    +  CDS            CIBN: N-terminal portion of the CIB1 transcription factor from Arabidopsis thaliana binds to CRY2 (cryptochrome 2) that has absorbed blue light (Kennedy et al., 2010)
   5429..5475    +  CDS            K-Ras (fragment): human small GTPase proto-oncoprotein
   5486..5504    -  promoter       SP6 promoter: promoter for bacteriophage SP6 RNA polymerase
   5530..5754    +  polyA_signal   bGH poly(A) signal: bovine growth hormone polyadenylation signal
   5758..5779    +  promoter       SV40 promoter (fragment): SV40 enhancer and early promoter
   5800..6228    +  rep_origin     f1 ori (sequence partly withheld): f1 bacteriophage origin of replication; arrow indicates direction of (+) strand synthesis
   6242..6571    +  promoter       SV40 promoter: SV40 enhancer and early promoter
   6638..7429    +  CDS            neo: KKA2_KLEPN - Also known as kan, nptII. Experimental evidence at protein level: Swiss-Prot protein existence level 1. Resistance to kanamycin, neomycin, paromomycin, ribostamycin, butirosin and gentamicin B. From Klebsiella pneumoniae.
   7453..7611    +  CDS            ble (fragment): BLE_KLEPN - Experimental evidence at protein level: Swiss-Prot protein existence level 1. Binding protein with a strong affinity to the bleomycin family of antibiotics. Binds to CL990; an antimitotic-antibiotic compound. From Klebsiella pneumoniae.
   7606..7727    +  polyA_signal   SV40 poly(A) signal: SV40 polyadenylation signal
   7800..7816    -  protein_bind   lac operator: The lac repressor binds to the lac operator to inhibit transcription in E. coli. This inhibition can be relieved by adding lactose or isopropyl-β-D-thiogalactopyranoside (IPTG). lac repressor encoded by lacI
   7824..7854    -  promoter       lac promoter: promoter for the E. coli lac operon
   7869..7890    -  protein_bind   CAP binding site: CAP binding activates transcription in the presence of cAMP. E. coli catabolite activator protein
   7903..7995    -  CDS            lacI (fragment): lac repressor; lacI; The lac repressor binds to the lac operator to inhibit transcription in E. coli. This inhibition can be relieved by adding lactose or isopropyl-β-D-thiogalactopyranoside (IPTG).
   8178..8766    -  rep_origin     ori: high-copy-number ColE1/pMB1/pBR322/pUC origin of replication
   8937..9797    -  CDS            AmpR: β-lactamase; bla; confers resistance to ampicillin, carbenicillin, and related antibiotics
   9798..9902    -  promoter       AmpR promoter: bla
