[The description below was written by a language model from this plasmid's Addgene catalogue record and pLannotate feature annotations shown in this document.]
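Description:
pCDNA-CRY2-mCh-superPLDx100-P2A-CIBN-CAAX is a mammalian expression plasmid built on the pCDNA3.1 backbone. It is propagated in E. coli through a high-copy ColE1/pUC-type origin with ampicillin selection (AmpR). The backbone also carries an f1 origin and an SV40 promoter-driven neomycin resistance cassette with an SV40 poly(A) signal, which would allow G418 selection of transfected mammalian cells. The sequenced record is about 9.9 kb, slightly larger than the catalogued total size.

The payload is a single open reading frame driven by the CMV enhancer/promoter and terminated by the bGH poly(A) signal. Short tet operator-like fragments are annotated just downstream of the CMV promoter, hinting at a tetracycline-regulatable CMV variant, although the catalogue entry lists the promoter simply as CMV. The first product is the photolyase homology region of Arabidopsis cryptochrome 2 (CRY2PHR) fused to mCherry and then to a Streptomyces phospholipase D. This PLD carries nine point mutations (K57R, A59V, K109R, P245A, V264I, G328S, G381V, G406S, G429D) and is described as roughly 100-fold more active than the wild type. A P2A self-cleaving peptide separates this fusion from CIBN, the N-terminal portion of CIB1, which is fused to a K-Ras-derived CAAX motif that anchors it at the plasma membrane.

Because CRY2 binds CIBN when it absorbs blue light, illumination recruits the red-fluorescent PLD fusion from the cytosol to the plasma membrane. The P2A arrangement supplies both halves of the dimerisation system from one transcript. The construct is thus suited to optogenetic, spatially controlled phospholipase D activity, or membrane lipid editing, in mammalian cells.
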