Addgene plasmid #188994: pCDNA-CRY2-mCh-superPLDx100-P2A-CIBN-CAAX
Purpose: A plasmid for dual expression of CRY2-mCh-superPLDx100 (an engineered PLD mutant with 100 times higher activity than the wild-type) and plasma membrane-tagged CIBN
Depositing lab: Jeremy Baskin. Depositing organization: Cornell University. Publication: Activity-based directed evolution of a membrane editor in mammalian cells. Tei R, Bagde SR, Fromme JC, Baskin JM. Nat Chem. 2023 May 22. doi: 10.1038/s41557-023-01214-0. PubMed 37217787.
Backbone
  Vector backbone: pCDNA3.1
  Backbone size w/o insert (bp): 5403
  Total vector size (bp): 9885
  Vector type: Mammalian Expression
Growth in bacteria
  Bacterial resistance: Ampicillin, 100 μg/mL
  Growth temperature: 37°C
  Growth strain: DH5alpha
  Copy number: High Copy
Gene/Insert
  Gene/Insert name: PLD (alt name: Phospholipase D)
  Species: Streptomyces PMF
  Insert size (bp): 1527
  Mutation: K57R, A59V, K109R, P245A, V264I, G328S, G381V, G406S, G429D
  Promoter: CMV
  Tag / fusion protein: CRY2 (N terminal on insert); mCherry (N terminal on insert); P2A (C terminal on insert); CIBN (C terminal on insert); CAAX (C terminal on insert)
  Cloning method: Restriction Enzyme; 5′ cloning site BamHI (not destroyed); 3′ cloning site EcoRI (not destroyed)
  Sequencing primers: 5′ mCh-S (CGTGGAACAGTACGAACGC); 3′ CIBN-AS (GGTCACCTCCTATAGCTCCATTC)
Terms and licenses: Academic/Nonprofit Terms; Industry Terms: Not Available to Industry
How to cite: pCDNA-CRY2-mCh-superPLDx100-P2A-CIBN-CAAX was a gift from Jeremy Baskin (Addgene plasmid # 188994 ; http://n2t.net/addgene:188994 ; RRID:Addgene_188994)
